>Addgene plasmid #241488 | pMIHP-16259 Flag.HA.S | addgene full sequence | sequence record 481856 | Addgene NGS Result
TTTTCCCAGTCACGACGTTGTAAAACGACGGCGCAAGGAATGGTGCATGCAAGGAGATGGCGCCCAACAG
TCCCCCGGCCACGGGGCCTGCCACCATACCCACGCCGAAACAAGCGCTCATGAGCCCGAAGTGGCGAGCC
CGATCTTCCCCATCGGTGATGTCGGCGATATAGGCGCCAGCAACCGCACCTGTGGCGCCGGTGATGCCGG
CCACGATGCGTCCGGCGTAGAGGCGATTAGTCCAATTTGTTAAAGACAGGATATCAGTGGTCCAGGCTCT
AGTTTTGACTCAACAATATCACCAGCTGAAGCCTATAGAGTACGAGCCATAGATAAAATAAAAGATTTTA
TTTAGTCTCCAGAAAAAGGGGGGAATGAAAGACCCCACCTGTAGGTTTGGCAAGCTAGCTTAAGTAACGC
CATTTTGCAAGGCATGGAAAATACATAACTGAGAATAGAGAAGTTCAGATCAAGGTTAGGAACAGAGAGA
CAGCAGAATATGGGCCAAACAGGATATCTGTGGTAAGCAGTTCCTGCCCCGGCTCAGGGCCAAGAACAGA
TGGTCCCCAGATGCGGTCCCGCCCTCAGCAGTTTCTAGAGAACCATCAGATGTTTCCAGGGTGCCCCAAG
GACCTGAAATGACCCTGTGCCTTATTTGAACTAACCAATCAGTTCGCTTCTCGCTTCTGTTCGCGCGCTT
CTGCTCCCCGAGCTCAATAAAAGAGCCCACAACCCCTCACTCGGCGCGCCAGTCCTCCGATAGACTGCGT
CGCCCGGGTACCCGTATTCCCAATAAAGCCTCTTGCTGTTTGCATCCGAATCGTGGACTCGCTGATCCTT
GGGAGGGTCTCCTCAGATTGATTGACTGCCCACCTCGGGGGTCTTTCATTTGGAGGTTCCACCGAGATTT
GGAGACCCCTGCCCAGGGACCACCGACCCCCCCGCCGGGAGGTAAGCTGGCCAGCGGTCGTTTCGTGTCT
GTCTCTGTCTTTGTGCGTGTTTGTGCCGGCATCTAATGTTTGCGCCTGCGTCTGTACTAGTTAGCTAACT
AGCTCTGTATCTGGCGGACCCGTGGTGGAACTGACGAGTTCTGAACACCCGGCCGCAACCCTGGGAGACG
TCCCAGGGACTTTGGGGGCCGTTTTTGTGGCCCGACCTGAGGAAGGGAGTCGATGTGGAATCCGACCCCG
TCAGGATATGTGGTTCTGGTAGGAGACGAGAACCTAAAACAGTTCCCGCCTCCGTCTGAATTTTTGCTTT
CGGTTTGGAACCGAAGCCGCGCGTCTTGTCTGCTGCAGCGCTGCAGCATCGTTCTGTGTTGTCTCTGTCT
GACTGTGTTTCTGTATTTGTCTGAAAATTAGGGCCAGACTGTTACCACTCCCTTAAGTTTGACCTTAGGT
CACTGGAAAGATGTCGAGCGGATCGCTCACAACCAGTCGGTAGATGTCAAGAAGAGACGTTGGGTTACCT
TCTGCTCTGCAGAATGGCCAACCTTTAACGTCGGATGGCCGCGAGACGGCACCTTTAACCGAGACCTCAT
CACCCAGGTTAAGATCAAGGTCTTTTCACCTGGCCCGCATGGACACCCAGACCAGGTCCCCTACATCGTG
ACCTGGGAAGCCTTGGCTTTTGACCCCCCTCCCTGGGTCAAGCCCTTTGTACACCCTAAGCCTCCGCCTC
CTCTTCCTCCATCCGCCCCGTCTCTCCCCCTTGAACCTCCTCGTTCGACCCCGCCTCGATCCTCCCTTTA
TCCAGCCCTCACTCCTTCTCTAGGCGCCGGAATTCCGAACAGTCTTCCGTAATAGAAGACACAAGGCTCG
AGCGGGATCAATTCCGCCCCCCCCCTAACGTTACTGGCCGAAGCCGCTTGGAATAAGGCCGGTGTGCGTT
TGTCTATATGTTATTTTCCACCATATTGCCGTCTTTTGGCAATGTGAGGGCCCGGAAACCTGGCCCTGTC
TTCTTGACGAGCATTCCTAGGGGTCTTTCCCCTCTCGCCAAAGGAATGCAAGGTCTGTTGAATGTCGTGA
AGGAAGCAGTTCCTCTGGAAGCTTCTTGAAGACAAACAACGTCTGTAGCGACCCTTTGCAGGCAGCGGAA
CCCCCCACCTGGCGACAGGTGCCTCTGCGGCCAAAAGCCACGTGTATAAGATACACCTGCAAAGGCGGCA
CAACCCCAGTGCCACGTTGTGAGTTGGATAGTTGTGGAAAGAGTCAAATGGCTCTCCTCAAGCGTATTCA
ACAAGGGGCTGAAGGATGCCCAGAAGGTACCCCATTGTATGGGATCTGATCTGGGGCCTCGGTGCACATG
CTTTACATGTGTTTAGTCGAGGTTAAAAAAACGTCTAGGCCCCCCGAACCACGGGGACGTGGTTTTCCTT
TGAAAAACACGATAATACCATGCCAGAGCCTTCTAAGTCTGCACCAGCCCCTAAGAAGGGATCTAAGAAA
GCCATCTCTAAGGCGCAGAAGAAGGATGGCAAGAAGCGCAAGCGCAGCCGCAAGGAGAGCTATTCGGTGT
ACGTGTACAAGGTGCTGAAGCAAGTGCACCCCGACACCGGCATCTCCTCCAAGGCCATGGGCATCATGAA
CTCGTTCGTGAACGACATCTTCGAGCGCATCGCGAGCGAGGCGTCCCGCCTGGCGCATTACAACAAGCGC
TCGACCATCACGTCCCGGGAGATCCAGACGGCCGTGCGCCTGCTGCTGCCCGGGGAGCTGGCCAAGCACG
CCGTGTCGGAGGGCACTAAGGCCGTCACCAAGTACACCAGCTCCAAGGACCCACCGGTCGCCACCGGATC
CACGGTCGCCACCATGGGCGACTACAAAGACGATGACGACAAGGGAGGAGGCGGGGGAGGGTACCCATAC
GATGTGCCAGATTACGCTGGAGGAGGCGGGGGAGGGAAGGAGACCGCCGCCGCCAAGTTCGAGAGGCAGC
ACATGGACAGCGGCATGCTGATGGTGTAAGCGGCCGCGACTCTAGAGTCGACCTGCAGGCATGCAAGCTT
CAGGTAGCCGGCTAACGTTAACAACCGGTACCTCTAGAACTATAGCTAGCATGCGCAAATTTAAAGCGCT
GATATCGATAAAATAAAAGATTTTATTTAGTCTCCAGAAAAAGGGGGGAATGAAAGACCCCACCTGTAGG
TTTGGCAAGCTAGCTTAAGTAACGCCATTTTGCAAGGCATGGAAAATACATAACTGAGAATAGAGAAGTT
CAGATCAAGGTTAGGAACAGAGAGACAGCAGAATATGGGCCAAACAGGATATCTGTGGTAAGCAGTTCCT
GCCCCGGCTCAGGGCCAAGAACAGATGGTCCCCAGATGCGGTCCCGCCCTCAGCAGTTTCTAGAGAACCA
TCAGATGTTTCCAGGGTGCCCCAAGGACCTGAAATGACCCTGTGCCTTATTTGAACTAACCAATCAGTTC
GCTTCTCGCTTCTGTTCGCGCGCTTCTGCTCCCCGAGCTCAATAAAAGAGCCCACAACCCCTCACTCGGC
GCGCCAGTCCTCCGATAGACTGCGTCGCCCGGGTACCCGTGTATCCAATAAACCCTCTTGCAGTTGCATC
CGACTTGTGGTCTCGCTGTTCCTTGGGAGGGTCTCCTCTGAGTGATTGACTACCCGTCAGCGGGGGTCTT
TCATGGGTAACAGTTTCTTGAAGTTGGAGAACAACATTCTGAGGGTAGGAGTCGAATATTAAGTAATCCT
GACTCAATTAGCCACTGTTTTGAATCCACATACTCCAATACTCCTGAAATAGTTCATTATGGACAGCGCA
GAAAGAGCTGGGGAGAATTGTGAAATTGTTATCCGCTCACAATTCCACACAACATACGAGCCGGAAGCAT
AAAGTGTAAAGCCTGGGGTGCCTAATGAGTGAGCTAACTCACATTAATTGCGTTGCGCTCACTGCCCGCT
TTCCAGTCGGGAAACCTGTCGTGCCAGCTGCATTAATGAATCGGCCAACGCGCGGGGAGAGGCGGTTTGC
GTATTGGGCGCTCTTCCGCTTCCTCGCTCACTGACTCGCTGCGCTCGGTCGTTCGGCTGCGGCGAGCGGT
ATCAGCTCACTCAAAGGCGGTAATACGGTTATCCACAGAATCAGGGGATAACGCAGGAAAGAACATGTGA
GCAAAAGGCCAGCAAAAGGCCAGGAACCGTAAAAAGGCCGCGTTGCTGGCGTTTTTCCATAGGCTCCGCC
CCCCTGACGAGCATCACAAAAATCGACGCTCAAGTCAGAGGTGGCGAAACCCGACAGGACTATAAAGATA
CCAGGCGTTTCCCCCTGGAAGCTCCCTCGTGCGCTCTCCTGTTCCGACCCTGCCGCTTACCGGATACCTG
TCCGCCTTTCTCCCTTCGGGAAGCGTGGCGCTTTCTCATAGCTCACGCTGTAGGTATCTCAGTTCGGTGT
AGGTCGTTCGCTCCAAGCTGGGCTGTGTGCACGAACCCCCCGTTCAGCCCGACCGCTGCGCCTTATCCGG
TAACTATCGTCTTGAGTCCAACCCGGTAAGACACGACTTATCGCCACTGGCAGCAGCCACTGGTAACAGG
ATTAGCAGAGCGAGGTATGTAGGCGGTGCTACAGAGTTCTTGAAGTGGTGGCCTAACTACGGCTACACTA
GAAGAACAGTATTTGGTATCTGCGCTCTGCTGAAGCCAGTTACCTTCGGAAAAAGAGTTGGTAGCTCTTG
ATCCGGCAAACAAACCACCGCTGGTAGCGGTGGTTTTTTTGTTTGCAAGCAGCAGATTACGCGCAGAAAA
AAAGGATCTCAAGAAGATCCTTTGATCTTTTCTACGGGGTCTGACGCTCAGTGGAACGAAAACTCACGTT
AAGGGATTTTGGTCATGAGATTATCAAAAAGGATCTTCACCTAGATCCTTTTAAATTAAAAATGAAGTTT
TAAATCAATCTAAAGTATATATGAGTAAACTTGGTCTGACAGTTACCAATGCTTAATCAGTGAGGCACCT
ATCTCAGCGATCTGTCTATTTCGTTCATCCATAGTTGCCTGACTCCCCGTCGTGTAGATAACTACGATAC
GGGAGGGCTTACCATCTGGCCCCAGTGCTGCAATGATACCGCGAGACCCACGCTCACCGGCTCCAGATTT
ATCAGCAATAAACCAGCCAGCCGGAAGGGCCGAGCGCAGAAGTGGTCCTGCAACTTTATCCGCCTCCATC
CAGTCTATTAATTGTTGCCGGGAAGCTAGAGTAAGTAGTTCGCCAGTTAATAGTTTGCGCAACGTTGTTG
CCATTGCTACAGGCATCGTGGTGTCACGCTCGTCGTTTGGTATGGCTTCATTCAGCTCCGGTTCCCAACG
ATCAAGGCGAGTTACATGATCCCCCATGTTGTGCAAAAAAGCGGTTAGCTCCTTCGGTCCTCCGATCGTT
GTCAGAAGTAAGTTGGCCGCAGTGTTATCACTCATGGTTATGGCAGCACTGCATAATTCTCTTACTGTCA
TGCCATCCGTAAGATGCTTTTCTGTGACTGGTGAGTACTCAACCAAGTCATTCTGAGAATAGTGTATGCG
GCGACCGAGTTGCTCTTGCCCGGCGTCAATACGGGATAATACCGCGCCACATAGCAGAACTTTAAAAGTG
CTCATCATTGGAAAACGTTCTTCGGGGCGAAAACTCTCAAGGATCTTACCGCTGTTGAGATCCAGTTCGA
TGTAACCCACTCGTGCACCCAACTGATCTTCAGCATCTTTTACTTTCACCAGCGTTTCTGGGTGAGCAAA
AACAGGAAGGCAAAATGCCGCAAAAAAGGGAATAAGGGCGACACGGAAATGTTGAATACTCATACTCTTC
CTTTTTCAATATTATTGAAGCATTTATCAGGGTTATTGTCTCATGAGCGGATACATATTTGAATGTATTT
AGAAAAATAAACAAATAGGGGTTCCGCGCACATTTCCCCGAAAAGTGCCACCTGACGTCTAAGAAACCAT
TATTATCATGACATTAACCTATAAAAATAGGCGTATCACGAGGCCCTTTCGTCTCGCGCGTTTCGGTGAT
GACGGTGAAAACCTCTGACACATGCAGCTCCCGGAGACGGTCACAGCTTGTCTGTAAGCGGATGCCGGGA
GCAGACAAGCCCGTCAGGGCGCGTCAGCGGGTGTTGGCGGGTGTCGGGGCTGGCTTAACTATGCGGCATC
AGAGCAGATTGTACTGAGAGTGCACCATATGCGGTGTGAAATACCGCACAGATGCGTAAGGAGAAAATAC
CGCATCAGGCGCCATTCGCCATTCAGGCTGCGCAACTGTTGGGAAGGGCGATCGGTGCGGGCCTCTTCGC
TATTACGCCAGCTGGCGAAAGGGGGATGTGCTGCAAGGCGATTAAGTTGGGTAACGCCAGGG
Features (pLannotate 1.2.2; 20 found; start..end, strand, type, name):
     32..233     -  CDS            TcR (fragment): tetracycline efflux protein; tet; confers resistance to tetracycline
    234..332     +  CDS            env (fragment): murine leukemia virus gPr80 envelope polyprotein precursor; env; proteolytically cleaved into gp70SU and p15TM subunits
    374..890     +  LTR            5' LTR: 5' long terminal repeat from murine embryonic stem cell virus
    954..1295    +  misc_feature   MESV Ψ: packaging signal of murine embryonic stem cell virus
   1362..1778    +  CDS            gag (truncated): truncated Moloney murine leukemia virus (MMLV) gag gene lacking the start codon
   1837..2397    +  misc_feature   IRES: internal ribosome entry site (IRES) of the encephalomyocarditis virus (EMCV)
   2400..2777    +  CDS            H2bc3: H2B1B_MOUSE - Also known as Hist1h2bb Experimental evidence at protein level: Swiss-Prot protein existence level 1. Core component of nucleosome. Nucleosomes wrap and compact DNA into chromatin, limiting DNA accessibility to the cellular machineries which require DNA as a template. Histones thereby play a central role in transcription regulation, DNA repair, DNA replication and chromosomal stability. DNA accessibility is regulated via a complex set of post-translational modifications of histones, also called histone code, and nucleosome remodeling. From Mus musculus (Mouse).
   2862..2888    +  CDS            3xHA (fragment): three tandem HA epitope tags
   2980..3010    +  misc_feature   MCS (fragment): pUC18/19 multiple cloning site
   3130..3644    +  LTR            3' LTR: 3' long terminal repeat from murine embryonic stem cell virus
   3806..3822    -  protein_bind   lac operator: The lac repressor binds to the lac operator to inhibit transcription in E. coli. This inhibition can be relieved by adding lactose or isopropyl-β-D-thiogalactopyranoside (IPTG). lac repressor encoded by lacI
   3830..3860    -  promoter       lac promoter: promoter for the E. coli lac operon
   3875..3896    -  protein_bind   CAP binding site: CAP binding activates transcription in the presence of cAMP. E. coli catabolite activator protein
   3909..4001    -  CDS            lacI (fragment): lac repressor; lacI; The lac repressor binds to the lac operator to inhibit transcription in E. coli. This inhibition can be relieved by adding lactose or isopropyl-β-D-thiogalactopyranoside (IPTG).
   4184..4772    -  rep_origin     ori: high-copy-number ColE1/pMB1/pBR322/pUC origin of replication
   4943..5803    -  CDS            AmpR: β-lactamase; bla; confers resistance to ampicillin, carbenicillin, and related antibiotics
   5804..5908    -  promoter       AmpR promoter: bla
   6003..6038    +  CDS            rop (fragment): Rop protein, which maintains plasmids at low copy number; rop
   6140..6239    +  misc_feature   bom (fragment): basis of mobility region from pBR322
   6245..32      -  CDS            lacZα (fragment) (across the origin): LacZα fragment of β-galactosidase; lacZ fragment
