[The description below was written by a language model from this plasmid's Addgene catalogue record and pLannotate feature annotations shown in this document.]
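Description:
pMIHP-16259 Flag.HA.S is a 6.4 kb gammaretroviral transfer plasmid deposited as an empty backbone, one member of a set of "Flow Code" vectors that mark transduced cells with a defined combination of epitope tags, here Flag, HA and S. The record notes that part of it was derived from Pro-Code vectors. The proviral portion is of the MSCV type. It is bounded by 5' and 3' long terminal repeats from murine embryonic stem cell virus, with the MESV Ψ packaging signal and a truncated, start-codon-less MMLV gag segment that promotes encapsidation of the genomic RNA. No internal promoter is annotated, so expression in target cells presumably comes from the 5' LTR.

Downstream of the gag fragment lies an EMCV IRES, followed immediately by a mouse histone H2B (H2bc3) coding sequence. An HA tag match is detected a short distance after it, and then a fragment of a pUC multiple cloning site. This layout suggests that the epitope code is fused to the C-terminus of H2B, which would place it in the nucleus, and that it is translated from the IRES while the region upstream of the IRES remains available for a gene of interest. The annotation does not explicitly call the Flag or S tags or a cloning site upstream of the IRES, so these points rest on the catalogue fields and on inference. The catalogue's remark that the plasmid is "to be used with mRNAs" is not explained further.

The bacterial backbone carries a high-copy ColE1/pUC-type origin and AmpR with its bla promoter for ampicillin selection. It also holds nonfunctional remnants of lac, tet, rop and bom sequences. A recombination-deficient host strain is specified, consistent with the repeated LTRs. The associated publication concerns tissue-resident regulatory T cells, but the record does not state how the vector was used in that work.
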