Addgene plasmid #241488: pMIHP-16259 Flag.HA.S
Purpose: (Empty Backbone) Flag.HA.S Flow Code Plasmid This plasmid is to be used with mRNAs.
Depositing lab: Adrian Liston. Depositing organization: Babraham Institute. Publication: The tissue-resident regulatory T cell pool is shaped by transient multi-tissue migration and a conserved residency program. Burton OT, Bricard O, Tareen S, Gergelits V, Andrews S, Biggins L, Roca CP, Whyte C, Junius S, Brajic A, Pasciuto E, Ali M, Lemaitre P, Schlenner SM, Ishigame H, Brown BD, Dooley J, Liston A. Immunity. 2024 Jul 9;57(7):1586-1602.e10. doi: 10.1016/j.immuni.2024.05.023. Epub 2024 Jun 18. PubMed 38897202.
Backbone
  Vector backbone: Retroviral plasmid
  Vector type: Retroviral
  Tag / fusion protein: Flag; HA; S
Growth in bacteria
  Bacterial resistance: Ampicillin, 100 μg/mL
  Growth temperature: 30°C
  Growth strain: NEB Stable
  Copy number: Unknown
Gene/Insert
  Gene/Insert name: None
Resource information
  A portion of this plasmid was derived from a plasmid made by: The plasmids were generated using pro-code vectors received from Dr Brian Brown at Mount Sinai and we have their permission via email for these to be deposited.
Terms and licenses: Academic/Nonprofit Terms; Industry Terms: Not Available to Industry
Depositor comments: Any stbl competent cell strain can be used for growing this plasmid.
How to cite: pMIHP-16259 Flag.HA.S was a gift from Adrian Liston (Addgene plasmid # 241488 ; http://n2t.net/addgene:241488 ; RRID:Addgene_241488)
